>Addgene plasmid #69624 | Gβ-2A-cpV-Gγ2-IRES-Gαi2-mTq2 | depositor full sequence | sequence record 123358 | Gβ-2A-cpV-Gγ2-IRES-Gαi2-mTq2 sequence 8445 bps
TAGTTATTAATAGTAATCAATTACGGGGTCATTAGTTCATAGCCCATATATGGAGTTCCGCGTTACATAA
CTTACGGTAAATGGCCCGCCTGGCTGACCGCCCAACGACCCCCGCCCATTGACGTCAATAATGACGTATG
TTCCCATAGTAACGCCAATAGGGACTTTCCATTGACGTCAATGGGTGGAGTATTTACGGTAAACTGCCCA
CTTGGCAGTACATCAAGTGTATCATATGCCAAGTACGCCCCCTATTGACGTCAATGACGGTAAATGGCCC
GCCTGGCATTATGCCCAGTACATGACCTTATGGGACTTTCCTACTTGGCAGTACATCTACGTATTAGTCA
TCGCTATTACCATGGTGATGCGGTTTTGGCAGTACATCAATGGGCGTGGATAGCGGTTTGACTCACGGGG
ATTTCCAAGTCTCCACCCCATTGACGTCAATGGGAGTTTGTTTTGGCACCAAAATCAACGGGACTTTCCA
AAATGTCGTAACAACTCCGCCCCATTGACGCAAATGGGCGGTAGGCGTGTACGGTGGGAGGTCTATATAA
GCAGAGCTGGTTTAGTGAACCGTCAGATCCGCTAGCGCTACCGGTCGCCACCATGGGG
[1014 nt withheld, positions 619-1632]
GAGGGCAGAGGAAGTCTTCTAACATGCGGTGACGTGGAGGAGAATCCCGGCCCTACCGGTATGGACGGCG
GCGTGCAGCTCGCCGACCACTACCAGCAGAACACCCCCATCGGCGACGGCCCCGTGCTGCTGCCCGACAA
CCACTACCTGAGCTACCAGTCCGCCCTGAGCAAAGACCCCAACGAGAAGCGCGATCACATGGTCCTGCTG
GAGTTCGTGACCGCCGCCGGGATCACTCTCGGCATGGACGAGCTGTACAAGGGTGGCAGCGGTGGCATGG
TGAGCAAGGGCGAGGAGCTGTTCACCGGGGTGGTGCCCATCCTGGTCGAGCTGGACGGCGACGTAAACGG
CCACAAGTTCAGCGTGTCCGGCGAGGGCGAGGGCGATGCCACCTACGGCAAGCTGACCCTGAAGCTGATC
TGCACCACCGGCAAGCTGCCCGTGCCCTGGCCCACCCTCGTGACCACCCTGGGCTACGGCCTGCAGTGCT
TCGCCCGCTACCCCGACCACATGAAGCAGCACGACTTCTTCAAGTCCGCCATGCCCGAAGGCTACGTCCA
GGAGCGCACCATCTTCTTCAAGGACGACGGCAACTACAAGACCCGCGCCGAGGTGAAGTTCGAGGGCGAC
ACCCTGGTGAACCGCATCGAGCTGAAGGGCATCGACTTCAAGGAGGACGGCAACATCCTGGGGCACAAGC
TGGAGTACAACTACAACAGCCACAACGTCTATATCACCGCCGACAAGCAGAAGAACGGCATCAAGGCCAA
CTTCAAGATCCGCCACAACATCGAGTCCGGACTCAGATCT
[213 nt withheld, positions 2443-2655]
TAACCGCGGCGTACGAGGCCTGCATGCTCCGGACCTGCAGGTTCGAAGTCGACAGATCTCAATTGGGGCC
CCTATAGTGTCACCTAAATAATTCCGCCCCCCCCTCTCCCTCCCCCCCCCCTAACGTTACTGGCCGAAGC
CGCTTGGAATAAGGCCGGTGTGCGTTTGTCTATATGTTATTTTCCACCATATTGCCGTCTTTTGGCAATG
TGAGGGCCCGGAAACCTGGCCCTGTCTTCTTGACGAGCATTCCTAGGGGTCTTTCCCCTCTCGCCAAAGG
AATGCAAGGTCTGTTGAATGTCGTGAAGGAAGCAGTTCCTCTGGAAGCTTCTTGAAGACAAACAACGTCT
GTAGCGACCCTTTGCAGGCAGCGGAACCCCCCACCTGGCGACAGGTGCCTCTGCGGCCAAAAGCCACGTG
TATAAGATACACCTGCAAAGGCGGCACAACCCCAGTGCCACGTTGTGAGTTGGATAGTTGTGGAAAGAGT
CAAATGGCTCTCCTCAAGCGTATTCAACAAGGGGCTGAAGGATGCCCAGAAGGTACCCCATTGTATGGGA
TCTGATCTGGGGCCTCGGTGCACATGCTTTACATGTGTTTAGTCGAGGTTAAAAAAACGTCTAGGCCCCC
CGAACCACGGGGACGTGGTTTTCCTTTGAAAAACACGATGATAATATGGGCTGCACCGTGAGCGCCGAGG
ACAAGGCGGCGGCCGAGCGCTCTAAGATGATCGACAAGAACCTGCGGGAGGACGGAGAGAAGGCGGCGCG
GGAGGTGAAGTTGCTGCTGTTGGGTGCTGGGGAGTCAGGGAAGAGCACCATCGTCAAGCAGATGAAGATC
ATCCACGAGGATGGCTACTCCGAGGAGGAATGCCGGCAGTACCGGGCGGTTGTCTACAGCAACACCATCC
AGTCCATCATGGCCATTGTCAAAGCCATGGGCAACCTGCAGATCGACTTTGCCGACCCCTCCAGAGCGGA
CGACGCCAGGCAGCTATTTGCACTGTCCTGCACCGCCACCGGTTCTATGGTGAGCAAGGGCGAGGAGCTG
TTCACCGGGGTGGTGCCCATCCTGGTCGAGCTGGACGGCGACGTAAACGGCCACAAGTTCAGCGTGTCCG
GCGAGGGCGAGGGCGATGCCACCTACGGCAAGCTGACCCTGAAGTTCATCTGCACCACCGGCAAGCTGCC
CGTGCCCTGGCCCACCCTCGTGACCACCCTGTCCTGGGGCGTGCAGTGCTTCGCCCGCTACCCCGACCAC
ATGAAGCAGCACGACTTCTTCAAGTCCGCCATGCCCGAAGGCTACGTCCAGGAGCGCACCATCTTCTTCA
AGGACGACGGCAACTACAAGACCCGCGCCGAGGTGAAGTTCGAGGGCGACACCCTGGTGAACCGCATCGA
GCTGAAGGGCATCGACTTCAAGGAGGACGGCAACATCCTGGGGCACAAGCTGGAGTACAACTACTTTAGC
GACAACGTCTATATCACCGCCGACAAGCAGAAGAACGGCATCAAGGCCAACTTCAAGATCCGCCACAACA
TCGAGGACGGCGGCGTGCAGCTCGCCGACCACTACCAGCAGAACACCCCCATCGGCGACGGCCCCGTGCT
GCTGCCCGACAACCACTACCTGAGCACCCAGTCCAAGCTGAGCAAAGACCCCAACGAGAAGCGCGATCAC
ATGGTCCTGCTGGAGTTCGTGACCGCCGCCGGGATCACCGGTGAGGAGCAAGGCGTGCTCCCTGATGACC
TGTCCGGCGTCATCCGGAGGCTCTGGGCTGACCATGGTGTGCAGGCCTGCTTTGGCCGCTCAAGGGAATA
CCAGCTCAACGACTCAGCTGCCTACTACCTGAACGACCTGGAGCGTATTGCACAGAGTGACTACATCCCC
ACACAGCAAGATGTGCTACGGACCCGCGTAAAGACCACGGGGATCGTGGAGACACACTTCACCTTCAAGG
ACCTACACTTCAAGATGTTTGATGTGGGTGGTCAGCGGTCTGAGCGGAAGAAGTGGATCCACTGCTTTGA
GGGCGTCACAGCCATCATCTTCTGCGTAGCCTTGAGCGCCTATGACTTGGTGCTAGCTGAGGACGAGGAG
ATGAACCGCATGCATGAGAGCATGAAGCTATTCGATAGCATCTGCAACAACAAGTGGTTCACAGACACGT
CCATCATCCTCTTCCTCAACAAGAAGGACCTGTTTGAGGAGAAGATCACACACAGTCCCCTGACCATCTG
CTTCCCTGAGTACACAGGGGCCAACAAATATGATGAGGCAGCCAGCTACATCCAGAGTAAGTTTGAGGAC
CTGAATAAGCGCAAAGACACCAAGGAGATCTACACGCACTTCACGTGCGCCACCGACACCAAGAACGTGC
AGTTCGTGTTTGACGCCGTCACCGATGTCATCATCAAGAACAACCTGAAGGACTGCGGCCTCTTCTGAGC
TTCTAGAGGGCCGCGACTCTAGATCATAATCAGCCATACCACATTTGTAGAGGTTTTACTTGCTTTAAAA
AACCTCCCACACCTCCCCCTGAACCTGAAACATAAAATGAATGCAATTGTTGTTGTTAACTTGTTTATTG
CAGCTTATAATGGTTACAAATAAAGCAATAGCATCACAAATTTCACAAATAAAGCATTTTTTTCACTGCA
TTCTAGTTGTGGTTTGTCCAAACTCATCAATGTATCTTAAGGCGTAAATTGTAAGCGTTAATATTTTGTT
AAAATTCGCGTTAAATTTTTGTTAAATCAGCTCATTTTTTAACCAATAGGCCGAAATCGGCAAAATCCCT
TATAAATCAAAAGAATAGACCGAGATAGGGT
[37 nt withheld, positions 5487-5523]
AAAGAACGTGGACTCCAACGTCAAAGG
[49 nt withheld, positions 5551-5599]
T
[91 nt withheld, positions 5601-5691]
G
[124 nt withheld, positions 5693-5816]
CAGGTGGCACTTTTCGGGGAAATGTGCGCGGAACCCCTATTTGTTTATTTTTCTAAATACATTCAAATAT
GTATCCGCTCATGAGACAATAACCCTGATAAATGCTTCAATAATATTGAAAAAGGAAGAGTCCTGAGGCG
GAAAGAACCAGCTGTGGAATGTGTGTCAGTTAGGGTGTGGAAAGTCCCCAGGCTCCCCAGCAGGCAGAAG
TATGCAAAGCATGCATCTCAATTAGTCAGCAACCAGGTGTGGAAAGTCCCCAGGCTCCCCAGCAGGCAGA
AGTATGCAAAGCATGCATCTCAATTAGTCAGCAACCATAGTCCCGCCCCTAACTCCGCCCATCCCGCCCC
TAACTCCGCCCAGTTCCGCCCATTCTCCGCCCCATGGCTGACTAATTTTTTTTATTTATGCAGAGGCCGA
GGCCGCCTCGGCCTCTGAGCTATTCCAGAAGTAGTGAGGAGGCTTTTTTGGAGGCCTAGGCTTTTGCAAA
GATCGATCAAGAGACAGGATGAGGATCGTTTCGCATGATTGAACAAGATGGATTGCACGCAGGTTCTCCG
GCCGCTTGGGTGGAGAGGCTATTCGGCTATGACTGGGCACAACAGACAATCGGCTGCTCTGATGCCGCCG
TGTTCCGGCTGTCAGCGCAGGGGCGCCCGGTTCTTTTTGTCAAGACCGACCTGTCCGGTGCCCTGAATGA
ACTGCAAGACGAGGCAGCGCGGCTATCGTGGCTGGCCACGACGGGCGTTCCTTGCGCAGCTGTGCTCGAC
GTTGTCACTGAAGCGGGAAGGGACTGGCTGCTATTGGGCGAAGTGCCGGGGCAGGATCTCCTGTCATCTC
ACCTTGCTCCTGCCGAGAAAGTATCCATCATGGCTGATGCAATGCGGCGGCTGCATACGCTTGATCCGGC
TACCTGCCCATTCGACCACCAAGCGAAACATCGCATCGAGCGAGCACGTACTCGGATGGAAGCCGGTCTT
GTCGATCAGGATGATCTGGACGAAGAGCATCAGGGGCTCGCGCCAGCCGAACTGTTCGCCAGGCTCAAGG
CGAGCATGCCCGACGGCGAGGATCTCGTCGTGACCCATGGCGATGCCTGCTTGCCGAATATCATGGTGGA
AAATGGCCGCTTTTCTGGATTCATCGACTGTGGCCGGCTGGGTGTGGCGGACCGCTATCAGGACATAGCG
TTGGCTACCCGTGATATTGCTGAAGAGCTTGGCGGCGAATGGGCTGACCGCTTCCTCGTGCTTTACGGTA
TCGCCGCTCCCGATTCGCAGCGCATCGCCTTCTATCGCCTTCTTGACGAGTTCTTCTGAGCGGGACTCTG
GGGTTCGAAATGACCGACCAAGCGACGCCCAACCTGCCATCACGAGATTTCGATTCCACCGCCGCCTTCT
ATGAAAGGTTGGGCTTCGGAATCGTTTTCCGGGACGCCGGCTGGATGATCCTCCAGCGCGGGGATCTCAT
GCTGGAGTTCTTCGCCCACCCTAGGGGGAGGCTAACTGAAACACGGAAGGAGACAATACCGGAAGGAACC
CGCGCTATGACGGCAATAAAAAGACAGAATAAAACGCACGGTGTTGGGTCGTTTGTTCATAAACGCGGGG
TTCGGTCCCAGGGCTGGCACTCTGTCGATACCCCACCGAGACCCCATTGGGGCCAATACGCCCGCGTTTC
TTCCTTTTCCCCACCCCACCCCCCAAGTTCGGGTGAAGGCCCAGGGCTCGCAGCCAACGTCGGGGCGGCA
GGCCCTGCCATAGCCTCAGGTTACTCATATATACTTTAGATTGATTTAAAACTTCATTTTTAATTTAAAA
GGATCTAGGTGAAGATCCTTTTTGATAATCTCATGACCAAAATCCCTTAACGTGAGTTTTCGTTCCACTG
AGCGTCAGACCCCGTAGAAAAGATCAAAGGATCTTCTTGAGATCCTTTTTTTCTGCGCGTAATCTGCTGC
TTGCAAACAAAAAAACCACCGCTACCAGCGGTGGTTTGTTTGCCGGATCAAGAGCTACCAACTCTTTTTC
CGAAGGTAACTGGCTTCAGCAGAGCGCAGATACCAAATACTGTCCTTCTAGTGTAGCCGTAGTTAGGCCA
CCACTTCAAGAACTCTGTAGCACCGCCTACATACCTCGCTCTGCTAATCCTGTTACCAGTGGCTGCTGCC
AGTGGCGATAAGTCGTGTCTTACCGGGTTGGACTCAAGACGATAGTTACCGGATAAGGCGCAGCGGTCGG
GCTGAACGGGGGGTTCGTGCACACAGCCCAGCTTGGAGCGAACGACCTACACCGAACTGAGATACCTACA
GCGTGAGCTATGAGAAAGCGCCACGCTTCCCGAAGGGAGAAAGGCGGACAGGTATCCGGTAAGCGGCAGG
GTCGGAACAGGAGAGCGCACGAGGGAGCTTCCAGGGGGAAACGCCTGGTATCTTTATAGTCCTGTCGGGT
TTCGCCACCTCTGACTTGAGCGTCGATTTTTGTGATGCTCGTCAGGGGGGCGGAGCCTATGGAAAAACGC
CAGCAACGCGGCCTTTTTACGGTTCCTGGCCTTTTGCTGGCCTTTTGCTCACATGTTCTTTCCTGCGTTA
TCCCCTGATTCTGTGGATAACCGTATTACCGCCATGCAT
Features (pLannotate 1.2.2; 20 found; start..end, strand, type, name):
     61..364     +  enhancer       CMV enhancer: human cytomegalovirus immediate early enhancer
    365..568     +  promoter       CMV promoter: human cytomegalovirus (CMV) immediate early promoter
    613..1632    +  CDS            GNB1 (sequence partly withheld): GBB1_BOVIN - Experimental evidence at protein level: Swiss-Prot protein existence level 1. Guanine nucleotide-binding proteins (G proteins) are involved as a modulator or transducer in various transmembrane signaling systems. The beta and gamma chains are required for the GTPase activity, for replacement of GDP by GTP, and for G protein-effector interaction. From Bos taurus (Bovine).
   1693..2427    +  CDS            cp173Venus: circularly permuted form of the Venus yellow fluorescent protein (Nagai et al., 2004) efficient FRET acceptor for CFP
   2443..2655    +  CDS            GNG2 (sequence withheld): GBG2_BOVIN - Experimental evidence at protein level: Swiss-Prot protein existence level 1. Guanine nucleotide-binding proteins (G proteins) are involved as a modulator or transducer in various transmembrane signaling systems. The beta and gamma chains are required for the GTPase activity, for replacement of GDP by GTP, and for G protein-effector interaction. From Bos taurus (Bovine).
   2727..2744    -  promoter       SP6 promoter (fragment): promoter for bacteriophage SP6 RNA polymerase
   2867..3329    +  misc_feature   IRES: internal ribosome entry site (IRES) of the encephalomyocarditis virus (EMCV)
   3331..3591    +  CDS            gpaE (fragment): GPA5_DICDI - Protein inferred from homology: Swiss-Prot protein existence level 3. Guanine nucleotide-binding proteins (G proteins) are involved as modulators or transducers in various transmembrane signaling systems. From Dictyostelium discoideum (Slime mold).
   3682..4374    +  CDS            mTurquoise2: mTurquoise2 is a basic (constitutively fluorescent) cyan fluorescent protein published in 2012, derived from Aequorea victoria. It is reported to be a rapidly-maturing monomer with very low acid sensitivity.
   4417..5088    +  CDS            GNA11 (fragment): GNA11_MELGA - Experimental evidence at protein level: Swiss-Prot protein existence level 1. Guanine nucleotide-binding proteins (G proteins) are involved as modulators or transducers in various transmembrane signaling systems. Acts as an activator of phospholipase C. From Meleagris gallopavo (Wild turkey).
   5127..5210    +  CDS            large T antigen (fragment): large T antigen from SV40 (simian virus 40)
   5233..5354    +  polyA_signal   SV40 poly(A) signal: SV40 polyadenylation signal
   5388..5816    -  rep_origin     f1 ori (sequence partly withheld): f1 bacteriophage origin of replication; arrow indicates direction of (+) strand synthesis
   5843..5947    +  promoter       AmpR promoter: bla
   5949..6306    +  promoter       SV40 promoter: SV40 enhancer and early promoter
   6341..7135    +  CDS            NeoR/KanR: aminoglycoside phosphotransferase from Tn5; aph(3')-II (or nptII); confers resistance to neomycin, kanamycin, and G418 (Geneticin®)
   7156..7308    +  CDS            ble (fragment): BLE_KLEPN - Experimental evidence at protein level: Swiss-Prot protein existence level 1. Binding protein with a strong affinity to the bleomycin family of antibiotics. Binds to CL990; an antimitotic-antibiotic compound. From Klebsiella pneumoniae.
   7367..7414    +  polyA_signal   HSV TK poly(A) signal: herpes simplex virus thymidine kinase polyadenylation signal (Cole and Stacy, 1985)
   7505..7521    -  polyA_signal   bGH poly(A) signal (fragment): bovine growth hormone polyadenylation signal
   7743..8331    +  rep_origin     ori: high-copy-number ColE1/pMB1/pBR322/pUC origin of replication
