[The description below was written by a language model from this plasmid's Addgene catalogue record and pLannotate feature annotations shown in this document.]
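Description:
Gβ-2A-cpV-Gγ2-IRES-Gαi2-mTq2 is an 8.4 kb mammalian expression plasmid built on a Clontech-style N1 backbone that encodes all three subunits of a heterotrimeric G protein FRET sensor for Gαi2 activation. It is propagated in bacteria from a high-copy ColE1/pUC-type origin under kanamycin selection. The single NeoR/KanR gene is preceded by both a bacterial (bla) promoter and the SV40 early promoter and followed by an HSV TK polyadenylation signal, so it also allows G418 selection in mammalian cells. An f1 origin is also present.

The payload is one CMV enhancer/promoter-driven transcript ending in an SV40 poly(A) signal. Its first open reading frame encodes Gβ (annotated as matching GNB1), followed, according to the construct name, by a 2A peptide in the unannotated gap before circularly permuted Venus (cp173Venus) fused to the N-terminus of Gγ2. The 2A sequence lets Gβ and the tagged Gγ2 be produced as separate proteins from one reading frame. An EMCV IRES then drives translation of the second cistron, Gαi2-mTurquoise2. In the feature table mTurquoise2 sits between two Gα-like fragments, whose annotations to Dictyostelium and turkey Gα proteins appear to be homology hits to the Gαi2 sequence. This indicates that the cyan protein is inserted internally in Gαi2 rather than appended at a terminus.

mTurquoise2 serves as the FRET donor and cp173Venus as the acceptor, so changes in the association or conformation of Gαi2 relative to Gβγ on receptor activation are read out as a change in FRET. Placing all the components on one plasmid lets every transfected cell express the full sensor, which suits measurement of Gαi2 activation kinetics in single living cells.
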