Addgene plasmid #69624: Gβ-2A-cpV-Gγ2-IRES-Gαi2-mTq2
Purpose: A FRET sensor for Galphai2 activation, encoded on a single plasmid.
Depositing lab: Dorus Gadella. Depositing organization: University of Amsterdam. Publication: A New Generation of FRET Sensors for Robust Measurement of Galphai1, Galphai2 and Galphai3 Activation Kinetics in Single Cells. van Unen J, Stumpf AD, Schmid B, Reinhard NR, Hordijk PL, Hoffmann C, Gadella TW Jr, Goedhart J. PLoS One. 2016 Jan 22;11(1):e0146789. doi: 10.1371/journal.pone.0146789. eCollection 2016. PONE-D-15-42389 PubMed 26799488.
Backbone
  Vector backbone: Clontech-style N1
  Backbone manufacturer: Clontech
  Backbone size w/o insert (bp): 4000
  Total vector size (bp): 8445
  Vector type: Mammalian Expression
  Selectable markers: Neomycin (select with G418)
Growth in bacteria
  Bacterial resistance: Kanamycin, 50 μg/mL
  Growth temperature: 37°C
  Growth strain: DH5alpha
  Copy number: High Copy
Gene/Insert 1
  Gene/Insert name: Gbeta-2A-cpV-Ggamma2
  Species: Synthetic
  Insert size (bp): 2046
  Promoter: CMV
  Tag / fusion protein: ciruclar permutated Venus (cp173V)
  Cloning method: Unknown
  Sequencing primers: 5′ CMV Forward; 3′ IRES-R
Gene/Insert 2
  Gene/Insert name: Galphai2-mTurquoise2
  Species: Synthetic
  Insert size (bp): 1773
  Promoter: CMV (IRES)
  Tag / fusion protein: mTurquoise2
  Cloning method: Unknown
  Sequencing primers: 5′ IRES-F
Terms and licenses: Academic/Nonprofit Terms; Industry Terms: Not Available to Industry
How to cite: Gβ-2A-cpV-Gγ2-IRES-Gαi2-mTq2 was a gift from Dorus Gadella (Addgene plasmid # 69624 ; http://n2t.net/addgene:69624 ; RRID:Addgene_69624)
