>Addgene plasmid #69624 | Gβ-2A-cpV-Gγ2-IRES-Gαi2-mTq2 | addgene partial sequence | sequence record 129021 | mVenus-R 5'-cgaagcactgcaggccgtagc-3'
AGGGCAGCTTGCCGGTGGTGCAGATCAGCTTCAGGGTCAGCTTGCCGTAGGTGGCATCGCCCTCGCCCTC
GCCGGACACGCTGAACTTGTGGCCGTTTACGTCGCCGTCCAGCTCGACCAGGATGGGCACCACCCCGGTG
AACAGCTCCTCGCCCTTGCTCACCATGCCACCGCTGCCACCCTTGTACAGCTCGTCCATGCCGAGAGTGA
TCCCGGCGGCGGTCACGAACTCCAGCAGGACCATGTGATCGCGCTTCTCGTTGGGGTCTTTGCTCAGGGC
GGACTGGTAGCTCAGGTAGTGGTTGTCGGGCAGCAGCACGGGGCCGTCGCCGATGGGGGTGTTCTGCTGG
TAGTGGTCGGCGAGCTGCACGCCGCCGTCCATACCGGTAGGGCCGGGATTCTCCTCCACGTCACCGCATG
TTAGAAGACTTCCTCTGCCCTC
[478 nt withheld, positions 443-920]
