>Addgene plasmid #69624 | Gβ-2A-cpV-Gγ2-IRES-Gαi2-mTq2 | addgene partial sequence | sequence record 129022 | IRES-F 5'-TGGCTCTCCTCAAGCGTATT-3'
CATTGTATGGGATCTGATCTGGGGCCTCGGTGCACATGCTTTACATGTGTTTAGTCGAGGTTAAAAAAAC
GTCTAGGCCCCCCGAACCACGGGGACGTGGTTTTCCTTTGAAAAACACGATGATAATATGGGCTGCACCG
TGAGCGCCGAGGACAAGGCGGCGGCCGAGCGCTCTAAGATGATCGACAAGAACCTGCGGGAGGACGGAGA
GAAGGCGGCGCGGGAGGTGAAGTTGCTGCTGTTGGGTGCTGGGGAGTCAGGGAAGAGCACCATCGTCAAG
CAGATGAAGATCATCCACGAGGATGGCTACTCCGAGGAGGAATGCCGGCAGTACCGGGCGGTTGTCTACA
GCAACACCATCCAGTCCATCATGGCCATTGTCAAAGCCATGGGCAACCTGCAGATCGACTTTGCCGACCC
CTCCAGAGCGGACGACGCCAGGCAGCTATTTGCACTGTCCTGCACCGCCACCGGTTCTATGGTGAGCAAG
GGCGAGGAGCTGTTCACCGGGGTGGTGCCCATCCTGGTCGAGCTGGACGGCGACGTAAACGGCCACAAGT
TCAGCGTGTCCGGCGAGGGCGAGGGCGATGCCACCTACGGCAAGCTGACCCTGAAGTTCATCTGCACCAC
CGGCAAGCTGCCCGTGCCCTGGCCCACCCTCGTGACCACCCTGTCCTGGGGCGTGCAGTGCTTCGCCCGC
TACCCCGACCACATGAAGCAGCACGACTTCTTCAAGTCCGCCATGCCCGAAGGCTACGTCCAGGAGCGCA
CCATCTTCTTCAAGGACGACGGCAACTACAAGACCCGCGCCGAGGTGAAGTTCGAGGGCGACACCCTGGT
GAACCGCATCGAGCTGAAGGGCATCGACTTCAAGGAGGACGGCAACATCCTGGGGCACAAGCTGGAGTAC
AACTACTTTAGCGACAACGTCTA
